>Addgene plasmid #19179 | PL-452 C-mDsRed | depositor partial sequence | sequence record 8945 | Author sequence
GCAGCCCAATTCCGATCATATTCAATAACCCTTAATATAACTTCGTATAATGTATGCTATACGAAGTTAT
TAGGTCTGAAGAGGAGTTTACGTCCAGCCAAGCTAGCTTGGCTGCAGGTCGTCGAAATTCTACCGGGTAG
GGGAGGCGCTTTTCCCAAGGCAGTCTGGAGCATGCGCTTTAGCAGCCCCGCTGGGCACTTGGCGCTACAC
AAGTGGCCTCTGGCCTCGCACACATTCCACATCCACCGGTAGGCGCCAACCGGCTCCGTTCTTTGGTGGC
CCCTTCGCGCCACCTTCTACTCCTCCCCTAGTCAGGAAGTTCCCCCCCGCCCCGCAGCTCGCGTCGTGCA
GGACGTGACAAATGGAAGTAGCACGTCTCACTAGTCTCGTGCAGATGGACAGCACCGCTGAGCAATGGAA
GCGGGTAGGCCTTTGGGGCAGCGGCCAATAGCAGCTTTGCTCCTTCGCTTTCTGGGCTCAGAGGCTGGGA
AGGGGTGGGTCCGGGGGCGGGCTCAGGGGCGGGCTCAGGGGCGGGGCGGGCGCCCGAAGGTCCTCCGGAG
GCCCGGCATTCTGCACGCTTCAAAAGCGCACGTCTGCCGCGCTGTTCTCCTCTTCCTCATCTCCGGGCCT
TTCGACCTGCAGCCTGTTGACAATTAATCATCGGCATAGTATATCGGCATAGTATAATACGACAAGGTGA
GGAACTAAACCATGGGATCGGCCATTGAACAAGATGGATTGCACGCAGGTTCTCCGGCCGCTTGGGTGGA
GAGGCTATTCGGCTATGACTGGGCACAACAGACAATCGGCTGCTCTGATGCCGCCGTGTTCCGGCTGTCA
GCGCAGGGGCGCCCGGTTCTTTTTGTCAAGACCGACCTGTCCGGTGCCCTGAATGAACTGCAGGACGAGG
CAGCGCGGCTATCGTGGCTGGCCACGACGGGCGTTCCTTGCGCAGCTGTGCTCGACGTTGTCACTGAAGC
GGGAAGGGACTGGCTGCTATTGGGCGAAGTGCCGGGGCAGGATCTCCTGTCATCTCACCTTGCTCCTGCC
GAGAAAGTATCCATCATGGCTGATGCAATGCGGCGGCTGCATACGCTTGATCCGGCTACCTGCCCATTCG
ACCACCAAGCGAAACATCGCATCGAGCGAGCACGTACTCGGATGGAAGCCGGTCTTGTCGATCAGGATGA
TCTGGACGAAGAGCATCAGGGGCTCGCGCCAGCCGAACTGTTCGCCAGGCTCAAGGCGCGCATGCCCGAC
GGCGATGATCTCGTCGTGACCCATGGCGATGCCTGCTTGCCGAATATCATGGTGGAAAATGGCCGCTTTT
CTGGATTCATCGACTGTGGCCGGCTGGGTGTGGCGGACCGCTATCAGGACATAGCGTTGGCTACCCGTGA
TATTGCTGAAGAGCTTGGCGGCGAATGGGCTGACCGCTTCCTCGTGCTTTACGGTATCGCCGCTCCCGAT
TCGCAGCGCATCGCCTTCTATCGCCTTCTTGACGAGTTCTTCTGAGGGGATCAATTCTCTAGAGCTCGCT
GATCAGCCTCGACTGTGCCTTCTAGTTGCCAGCCATCTGTTGTTTGCCCCTCCCCCGTGCCTTCCTTGAC
CCTGGAAGGTGCCACTCCCACTGTCCTTTCCTAATAAAATGAGGAAATTGCATCGCATTGTCTGAGTAGG
TGTCATTCTATTCTGGGGGGTGGGGTGGGGCAGGACAGCAAGGGGGAGGATTGGGAAGACAATAGCAGGC
ATGCTGGGGATGCGGTGGGCTCTATGGCTTCTGAGGCGGAAAGAACCAGCTGGGGCTCGACTAGAGCTTG
CGGAACCCTTAATATAACTTCGTATAATGTATGCTATACGAAGTTATTAGGTCCCTCGAGGGGATCCATG
GACAACACCGAGGACGTCATCAAGGAGTTCATGCAGTTCAAGGTGCGCATGGAGGGCTCCGTGAACGGCC
ACTACTTCGAGATCGAGGGCGAGGGCGAGGGCAAGCCCTACGAGGGCACCCAGACCGCCAAGCTGCAGGT
GACCAAGGGCGGCCCCCTGCCCTTCGCCTGGGACATCCTGTCCCCCCAGTTCCAGTACGGCTCCAAGGCC
TACGTGAAGCACCCCGCCGACATCCCCGACTACATGAAGCTGTCCTTCCCCGAGGGCTTCACCTGGGAGC
GCTCCATGAACTTCGAGGACGGCGGCGTGGTGGAGGTGCAGCAGGACTCCTCCCTGCAGGACGGCACCTT
CATCTACAAGGTGAAGTTCAAGGGCGTGAACTTCCCCGCCGACGGCCCCGTAATGCAGAAGAAGACTGCC
GGCTGGGAGCCCTCCACCGAGAAGCTGTACCCCCAGGACGGCGTGCTGAAGGGCGAGATCTCCCACGCCC
TGAAGCTGAAGGACGGCGGCCACTACACCTGCGACTTCAAGACCGTGTACAAGGCCAAGAAGCCCGTGCA
GCTGCCCGGCAACCACTACGTGGACTCCAAGCTGGACATCACCAACCACAACGAGGACTACACCGTGGTG
GAGCAGTACGAGCACGCCGAGGCCCGCCACTCCGGCTCCCAGTAG
