>Addgene plasmid #19179 | PL-452 C-mDsRed | addgene partial sequence | sequence record 25039 | 19179 with Neo-F
GGGCTGANCGCTTCCTCGTGCTTTACGGTATCGCCGCTCCCGATTCGCAGCGCATCGCCTTCTATCGCCT
TCTTGACGAGTTCTTCTGAGGGGATCAATTCTCTAGAGCTCGCTGATCAGCCTCGACTGTGCCTTCTAGT
TGCCAGCCATCTGTTGTTTGCCCCTCCCCCGTGCCTTCCTTGACCCTGGAAGGTGCCACTCCCACTGTCC
TTTCCTAATAAAATGAGGAAATTGCATCGCATTGTCTGAGTAGGTGTCATTCTATTCTGGGGGGTGGGGT
GGGGCAGGACAGCAAGGGGGAGGATTGGGAAGACAATAGCAGGCATGCTGGGGATGCGGTGGGCTCTATG
GCTTCTGAGGCGGAAAGAACCAGCTGGGGCTCGACTAGAGCTTGCGGAACCCTTAATATAACTTCGTATA
ATGTATGCTATACGAAGTTATTAGGTCCCTCGAGGGGATCCATGGACAACACCGAGGACGTCATCAAGGA
GTTCATGCAGTTCAAGGTGCGCATGGAGGGCTCCGTGAACGGCCACTACTTCGAGATCGAGGGCGAGGGC
GAGGGCAAGCCCTACGAGGGCACCCAGACCGCCAAGCTGCAGGTGACCAAGGGCGGCCCCCTGCCCTTCG
CCTGGGACATCCTGTCCCCCCAGTTCCAGTACGGCTCCNAGGCCTACGTGAAGCACCCCGCCGACATCCC
CGACTACATGAAGCTGTCCTTCCCCGAGGGCTTCACCTGGGAGCGCTCCATGAACTTCGAGGACGGCGGC
GTGGNGGANGTGCAGCANGACTCCTCCCTGCNNGACNGCACCTTCAT
