[The description below was written by a language model from this plasmid's Addgene catalogue record.]
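Description:
PL-452 C-mDsRed is a bacterial template plasmid built on the PL-452 backbone (recorded as 4823 bp without insert) and catalogued as a Cre/Lox vector. It is maintained at high copy in standard E. coli cloning strains under kanamycin selection. The record gives no feature table, so the origin of replication, the promoters driving the selectable marker and the exact position of the lox sites are not stated. The Cre/Lox classification indicates that recombinase target sites are present, but their arrangement cannot be confirmed from the fields provided.

The insert is a 678 bp coding sequence for mDsRed, a monomeric red fluorescent protein, cloned between BamHI and SacII sites that both remain intact. Part of the plasmid derives from a Clontech plasmid. The record lists the source species as jellyfish, although DsRed-family proteins are generally known to originate from Discosoma coral, so this entry looks like a cataloguing simplification. The "C" in the name suggests a design for C-terminal tagging, though the record does not say so explicitly.

According to the associated publication title, the plasmid belongs to a toolkit for recombineering-mediated tagging of Drosophila genomic constructs, aimed at in vivo protein localization and acute protein inactivation. In that kind of workflow, the tag and an adjacent selectable cassette are typically amplified with homology arms and recombined into a genomic clone in bacteria. Selection identifies recombinants, and Cre-mediated excision can then remove the marker to leave the fluorescent tag fused to the gene of interest. No promoter for mDsRed is recorded, consistent with expression depending on the tagged gene's own regulatory sequences.
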