Addgene plasmid #19179: PL-452 C-mDsRed
Depositing lab: Patrik Verstreken. Depositing organization: Vlaams Instituut voor Biotechnologie (VIB, vzw). Publication: Recombineering-mediated tagging of Drosophila genomic constructs for in vivo localization and acute protein inactivation. Venken KJ, Kasprowicz J, Kuenen S, Yan J, Hassan BA, Verstreken P. Nucleic Acids Res. 2008 Oct;36(18):e114. doi: 10.1093/nar/gkn486. Epub 2008 Aug 1. PubMed 18676454.
Backbone
  Vector backbone: PL-452
  Backbone size w/o insert (bp): 4823
  Vector type: Cre/Lox
Growth in bacteria
  Bacterial resistance: Kanamycin, 50 μg/mL
  Growth temperature: 37°C
  Growth strain: DH5alpha
  Copy number: High Copy
Gene/Insert
  Gene/Insert name: mDsRed (alt name: PL-452-mDsRed)
  Species: jellyfish
  Insert size (bp): 678
  Cloning method: Restriction Enzyme; 5′ cloning site BamHI (not destroyed); 3′ cloning site SacII (not destroyed)
  Sequencing primers: 5′ n/a
Resource information
  A portion of this plasmid was derived from a plasmid made by: Clontech
Terms and licenses: Academic/Nonprofit Terms; Industry Terms: Not Available to Industry
How to cite: PL-452 C-mDsRed was a gift from Patrik Verstreken (Addgene plasmid # 19179 ; http://n2t.net/addgene:19179 ; RRID:Addgene_19179)
